>Addgene plasmid #125037 | pKmK.P4 | depositor full sequence | sequence record 239020 | pKmK.P4 sequence 2666 bps
TCGGTCTCAAACGAACTACACTCCTATCGCACAGGAAGCCAGGACTCCGAACAGCTAGCTGCTTGCTTGC
TGCTCGCTTGTTGCCTGCTTGCTGCCTGCCTACAAACCAACCAACCTTAAAACGCTCTCTGTTGCCTTCT
ACCACCGCACCAGCCCAGAACCCCACGCACCACCAGTGGCACCATCTCCGAGAATCGTCCCTCCCCCGGA
CGTCCTTAAGTCATACCACTGCAACCACTCAACTCTGAAACGCACCTGGCTTCCACTTTTCTGCACAGGC
TCCCAGCTACCACATTTCCCCAGAAATTCTCCCATCCATGCCCCTACAATTAAAAATCACCTTCCCACAA
CTCCGCAGAGAACCAGAGCACATGATTGGCATCCCTAGCCCCCATCACTACTGGATTCTCGGTTGTTACA
CTGCAACGTGCATTCTTCTATGCCACTCTACGCTGTGGTTTCCTAGTGTTTCCAAACCAGATTTCTTGGT
GTTTCGTGGCGATTTCCTGATTTCCTGATTTCCTGGTTTCCTGATTCCTTCCTTCCTTCCTGGTGGTGTC
TCTCTTTCTGTGTGTTTTTTCTTTCTTTCTTTCTTTATTGCTTGCTTGCTGCCATGCTGCTACCTTAATT
CTTCTTTTTTCCTACCCTAATTCTTGTAATTTGTAATGAAAGACAAGACCACCATACATACACACATACA
TGATATCGTGGCATTGTGCCATGGCACCATGGAATGGGATATGGGATATATGGCACCGTCTTTACTTAGC
TCCGAAGCTTTGAGGATCCGAAATTTGGTATATAAGGGGTGGAACATTGTCAGAAAGAAGCAATCCATCC
AAGTTGTCTTGATGTCAGTTTTAGTTTAGATGTTTCAGCATTTAGTTTTAGTGTTAGCTTGTCTACTCTC
CCCAAGGAACAAGGACACTTTTTCATACAAAGTCTTCTGTTTGCACGAATTTAATTGCGTACGTTCTCCC
CCACACACAACTCAACTCAGATAATTTTAAAATATGTGAGACCTAGACCAATAAAAAACGCCCGGCGGCA
ACCGAGCGTTCTGAACAAATCCAGATGGAGTTCTGAGGTCATTACTGGATCTATCAACAGGAGTCCAAGC
GAGCTCGATATCAAATTACGCCCCGCCCTGCCACTCATCGCAGTACTGTTGTAATTCATTAAGCATTCTG
CCGACATGGAAGCCATCACAAACGGCATGATGAACCTGAATCGCCAGCGGCATCAGCACCTTGTCGCCTT
GCGTATAATATTTGCCCATGGTGAAAACGGGGGCGAAGAAGTTGTCCATATTGGCCACGTTTAAATCAAA
ACTGGTGAAACTCACCCAGGGATTGGCTGAAACGAAAAACATATTCTCAATAAACCCTTTAGGGAAATAG
GCCAGGTTTTCACCGTAACACGCCACATCTTGCGAATATATGTGTAGAAACTGCCGGAAATCGTCGTGGT
ATTCACTCCAGAGCGATGAAAACGTTTCAGTTTGCTCATGGAAAACGGTGTAACAAGGGTGAACACTATC
CCATATCACCAGCTCACCGTCTTTCATTGCCATACGAAATTCCGGATGAGCATTCATCAGGCGGGCAAGA
ATGTGAATAAAGGCCGGATAAAACTTGTGCTTATTTTTCTTTACGGTCTTTAAAAAGGCCGTAATATCCA
GCTGAACGGTCTGGTTATAGGTACATTGAGCAACTGACTGAAATGCCTCAAAATGTTCTTTACGATGCCA
TTGGGATATATCAACGGTGGTATATCCAGTGATTTTTTTCTCCATTTTAGCTTCCTTAGCTCCTGAAAAT
CTCGATAACTCAAAAAATACGCCCGGTAGTGATCTTATTTCATTATGGTGAAAGTTGGAACCTCTTACGT
GCCCGATCAATCATGACCAAAATCCCTTAACGTGAGTTTTCGTTCCACTGAGCGTCAGACCCCGTAGAAA
AGATCAAAGGATCTTCTTGAGATCCTTTTTTTCTGCGCGTAATCTGCTGCTTGCAAACAAAAAAACCACC
GCTACCAGCGGTGGTTTGTTTGCCGGATCAAGAGCTACCAACTCTTTTTCCGAAGGTAACTGGCTTCAGC
AGAGCGCAGATACCAAATACTGTTCTTCTAGTGTAGCCGTAGTTAGGCCACCACTTCAAGAACTCTGTAG
CACCGCCTACATACCTCGCTCTGCTAATCCTGTTACCAGTGGCTGCTGCCAGTGGCGATAAGTCGTGTCT
TACCGGGTTGGACTCAAGACGATAGTTACCGGATAAGGCGCAGCGGTCGGGCTGAACGGGGGGTTCGTGC
ACACAGCCCAGCTTGGAGCGAACGACCTACACCGAACTGAGATACCTACAGCGTGAGCTATGAGAAAGCG
CCACGCTTCCCGAAGGGAGAAAGGCGGACAGGTATCCGGTAAGCGGCAGGGTCGGAACAGGAGAGCGCAC
GAGGGAGCTTCCAGGGGGAAACGCCTGGTATCTTTATAGTCCTGTCGGGTTTCGCCACCTCTGACTTGAG
CGTCGATTTTTGTGATGCTCGTCAGGGGGGCGGAGCCTATGGAAAAACGCCAGCAACGCGGCCTTTTTAC
GGTTCCTGGCCTTTTGCTGGCCTTTTGCTCACATGTTCTTTCCTGCGTTATCCCCTGATTCTGTGGATAA
CCGTAG
Features (pLannotate 1.2.2; 4 found; start..end, strand, type, name):
   1031..1065    -  terminator     lambda t0 terminator: minimal transcription terminator from phage lambda (Scholtissek and Grosse, 1987)
   1139..1795    -  CDS            cat: CAT_ECOLX - Experimental evidence at protein level: Swiss-Prot protein existence level 1. This enzyme is an effector of chloramphenicol resistance in bacteria. From Escherichia coli. This protein is used as a marker in many commonly used cloning vectors, such as pACYC184.
   1796..1893    -  promoter       cat promoter: promoter of the E. coli cat gene encoding chloramphenicol acetyltransferase
   1977..2565    +  rep_origin     ori: high-copy-number ColE1/pMB1/pBR322/pUC origin of replication
