>Addgene plasmid #125037 | pKmK.P4 | addgene full sequence | sequence record 244840 | Addgene NGS Result
TCGGTCTCAAACGAACTACACTCCTATCGCACAGGAAGCCAGGACTCCGAACAGCTAGCTGCTTGCTTGC
TGCTCGCTTGTTGCCTGCTTGCTGCCTGCCTACAAACCAACCAACCTTAAAACGCTCTCTGTTGCCTTCT
ACCACCGCACCAGCCCAGAACCCCACGCACCACCAGTGGCACCATCTCCGAGAATCGTCCCTCCCCCGGA
CGTCCTTAAGTCATACCACTGCAACCACTCAACTCTGAAACGCACCTGGCTTCCACTTTTCTGCACAGGC
TCCCAGCTACCACATTTCCCCAGAAATTCTCCCATCCATGCCCCTACAATTAAAAATCACCTTCYCACAA
CTCCGCAGAGAACCAGAGCACATGATTGGCATCCCTAGCCCCCATCACTACTGGATTCTCGGTTGTTACA
CTGCAACGTGCATTCTTCTATGCCACTCTACGCTGTGGTTTCCTAGTGTTTCCAAACCAGATTTCTTGGT
GTTTCGTGGCGATTTCCTGATTTCCTGATTTCCTGGTTTCCTGATTCCTTCCTTCCTTCCTGGTGGTGTC
TCTCTTTCTGTGTGTTTTTTCTTTCTTTCTTTCTTTATTGCTTGCTTGCTGCCATGCTGCTACCTTAATT
CTTCTTTTTTCCTWCCCTAATTCTTGTAATTTGTAATGAAAGACAAGACCACCATACATACACACATACA
TGATATCGTGGCATTGTGCCATGGCACCATGGAATGGGATATGGGATATATGGCACCGTCTTTACTTAGC
TCCGAAGCTTTGAGGATCCGAAATTTGGTATATAAGGGGTGGAACATTGTCAGAAAGAAGCAATCCATCC
AAGTTGTCTTGATGTCAGTTTTAGTTTAGATGTTTCAGCATTTAGTTTTAGTGTTAGCTTGTCTACTCTC
CCCAAGGAACAAGGACACTTTTTCATACAAAGTCTTCTGTTTGCACGAATTTAATTGCGTACGTTCTCCC
CCACACACAACTCAACTCAGATAATTTTAAAATATGTGAGACCAGACCAATAAAAAACGCCCGGCGGCAA
CCGAGCGTTCTGAACAAATCCAGATGGAGTTCTGAGGTCATTACTGGATCTATCAACAGGAGTCCAAGCG
AGCTCGATATCAAATTACGCCCCGCCCTGCCACTCATCGCAGTACTGTTGTAATTCATTAAGCATTCTGC
CGACATGGAAGCCATCACAAACGGCATGATGAACCTGAATCGCCAGCGGCATCAGCACCTTGTCGCCTTG
CGTATAATATTTGCCCATGGTGAAAACGGGGGCGAAGAAGTTGTCCATATTGGCCACGTTTAAATCAAAA
CTGGTGAAACTCACCCAGGGATTGGCTGAAACGAAAAACATATTCTCAATAAACCCTTTAGGGAAATAGG
CCAGGTTTTCACCGTAACACGCCACATCTTGCGAATATATGTGTAGAAACTGCCGGAAATCGTCGTGGTA
TTCACTCCAGAGCGATGAAAACGTTTCAGTTTGCTCATGGAAAACGGTGTAACAAGGGTGAACACTATCC
CATATCACCAGCTCACCGTCTTTCATTGCCATACGAAATTCCGGATGAGCATTCATCAGGCGGGCAAGAA
TGTGAATAAAGGCCGGATAAAACTTGTGCTTATTTTTCTTTACGGTCTTTAAAAAGGCCGTAATATCCAG
CTGAACGGTCTGGTTATAGGTACATTGAGCAACTGACTGAAATGCCTCAAAATGTTCTTTACGATGCCAT
TGGGATATATCAACGGTGGTATATCCAGTGATTTTTTTCTCCATTTTAGCTTCCTTAGCTCCTGAAAATC
TCGATAACTCAAAAAATACGCCCGGTAGTGATCTTATTTCATTATGGTGAAAGTTGGAACCTCTTACGTG
CCCGATCAATCATGACCAAAATCCCTTAACGTGAGTTTTCGTTCCACTGAGCGTCAGACCCCGTAGAAAA
GATCAAAGGATCTTCTTGAGATCCTTTTTTTCTGCGCGTAATCTGCTGCTTGCAAACAAAAAAACCACCG
CTACCAGCGGTGGTTTGTTTGCCGGATCAAGAGCTACCAACTCTTTTTCCGAAGGTAACTGGCTTCAGCA
GAGCGCAGATACCAAATACTGTTCTTCTAGTGTAGCCGTAGTTAGGCCACCACTTCAAGAACTCTGTAGC
ACCGCCTACATACCTCGCTCTGCTAATCCTGTTACCAGTGGCTGCTGCCAGTGGCGATAAGTCGTGTCTT
ACCGGGTTGGACTCAAGACGATAGTTACCGGATAAGGCGCAGCGGTCGGGCTGAACGGGGGGTTCGTGCA
CACAGCCCAGCTTGGAGCGAACGACCTACACCGAACTGAGATACCTACAGCGTGAGCTATGAGAAAGCGC
CACGCTTCCCGAAGGGAGAAAGGCGGACAGGTATCCGGTAAGCGGCAGGGTCGGAACAGGAGAGCGCACG
AGGGAGCTTCCAGGGGGAAACGCCTGGTATCTTTATAGTCCTGTCGGGTTTCGCCACCTCTGACTTGAGC
GTCGATTTTTGTGATGCTCGTCAGGGGGGCGGAGCCTATGGAAAAACGCCAGCAACGCGGCCTTTTTACG
GTTCCTGGCCTTTTGCTGGCCTTTTGCTCACATGTTCTTTCCTGCGTTATCCCCTGATTCTGTGGATAAC
CGTAG
Features (pLannotate 1.2.2; 4 found; start..end, strand, type, name):
   1030..1064    -  terminator     lambda t0 terminator: minimal transcription terminator from phage lambda (Scholtissek and Grosse, 1987)
   1138..1794    -  CDS            cat: CAT_ECOLX - Experimental evidence at protein level: Swiss-Prot protein existence level 1. This enzyme is an effector of chloramphenicol resistance in bacteria. From Escherichia coli. This protein is used as a marker in many commonly used cloning vectors, such as pACYC184.
   1795..1892    -  promoter       cat promoter: promoter of the E. coli cat gene encoding chloramphenicol acetyltransferase
   1976..2564    +  rep_origin     ori: high-copy-number ColE1/pMB1/pBR322/pUC origin of replication
