[The description below was written by a language model from this plasmid's Addgene catalogue record and pLannotate feature annotations shown in this document.]
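Description:
pKmK.P4 is a small part-storage plasmid from a Kluyveromyces marxianus synthetic biology toolkit, built in the YTK001 entry vector of the Yeast Toolkit (YTK) modular cloning system. It is about 2.7 kb in total, combining a roughly 1.7 kb backbone with a 999 bp insert. The backbone is purely bacterial. It carries a high-copy ColE1/pUC-type origin for propagation in E. coli and a chloramphenicol acetyltransferase (cat) gene driven by its native promoter and followed by the phage lambda t0 terminator, giving chloramphenicol selection. No yeast origin, centromere or yeast selection marker is annotated, consistent with its role as a storage vector rather than something maintained in yeast directly.

The payload is the K. marxianus TDH1 promoter, also called the GAPDH1 or GAP1 promoter, from a glyceraldehyde-3-phosphate dehydrogenase gene. It was inserted by BsmBI Golden Gate cloning, which destroyed the BsmBI sites. The part is flanked by YTK-compatible overhangs defining it as a type 2 (promoter) part, so it can be released and combined in order with coding sequence, terminator and other parts to assemble transcription units for expression in K. marxianus. The automated feature tables do not annotate the promoter itself; it presumably occupies the unannotated first ~1 kb of the sequence.

Two sequence records exist, the depositor's and a repository sequencing result, and they differ by one nucleotide in length. The repository read shows two ambiguous bases within the promoter. It is not known whether these lie in regulatory elements, though the minor differences are reported not to affect plasmid function.
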