Addgene plasmid #125037: pKmK.P4
Purpose: Storage plasmid for K.marxianus promoter; type 2 part
Depositing lab: John Morrissey. Depositing organization: University College Cork. Publication: Biological Parts for Kluyveromyces marxianus Synthetic Biology. Rajkumar AS, Varela JA, Juergens H, Daran JG, Morrissey JP. Front Bioeng Biotechnol. 2019 May 7;7:97. doi: 10.3389/fbioe.2019.00097. eCollection 2019. PubMed 31134195.
Backbone
  Vector backbone: YTK001
  Backbone manufacturer: Dueber lab, UC Berkeley
  Backbone size w/o insert (bp): 1667
  Vector type: Yeast Expression, Synthetic Biology
Growth in bacteria
  Bacterial resistance: Chloramphenicol, 25 μg/mL
  Growth temperature: 37°C
  Growth strain: DH5alpha
  Copy number: High Copy
Gene/Insert
  Gene/Insert name: TDH1 promoter (alt name: GAPDH1/GAP1 promoter)
  Insert size (bp): 999
  Cloning method: Restriction Enzyme; 5′ cloning site BsmBI (destroyed during cloning); 3′ cloning site BsmBI (destroyed during cloning)
  Sequencing primers: 5′ tttgctggccttttgctc; 3′ catctggatttgttcagaacg
Terms and licenses: Academic/Nonprofit Terms; Industry Terms: Not Available to Industry
Depositor comments: Contains the appropriate YTK-compatible Golden Gate overhangs for a type 2 part Please note: Addgene NGS finds two ambiguous bases within the KmTDH1pr sequence. It is not known if these regions contain regulatory elements. Please note that the minor differences between the Addgene NGS results and depositor's annotated sequence do not affect the plasmid function.
How to cite: pKmK.P4 was a gift from John Morrissey (Addgene plasmid # 125037 ; http://n2t.net/addgene:125037 ; RRID:Addgene_125037)
